Addgene plasmid #173346: RVD-GC3
Purpose: One-step assembly of custom RVD arrays to construct DdCBE, TALE, etc.
Depositing lab: Bin Shen. Depositing organization: Nanjing Medical University. Publication: Precision modeling of mitochondrial diseases in zebrafish via DdCBE-mediated mtDNA base editing. Guo J, Zhang X, Chen X, Sun H, Dai Y, Wang J, Qian X, Tan L, Lou X, Shen B. Cell Discov. 2021 Sep 3;7(1):78. doi: 10.1038/s41421-021-00307-9. PubMed 34480028.
Backbone
  Vector backbone: TetR T vector
  Vector type: Unspecified
Growth in bacteria
  Bacterial resistance: Tetracycline, 10 μg/mL
  Growth temperature: 37°C
  Growth strain: DH5alpha
  Copy number: High Copy
Gene/Insert
  Gene/Insert name: NN-HD dimer RVD at Position3
  Species: Synthetic
  Mutation: no
  Cloning method: Restriction Enzyme; 5′ cloning site Unknown (unknown if destroyed)
Terms and licenses: Academic/Nonprofit Terms; Industry Terms: Not Available to Industry
Depositor comments: RVD is inserted into TA site of TetR T vector
How to cite: RVD-GC3 was a gift from Bin Shen (Addgene plasmid # 173346 ; http://n2t.net/addgene:173346 ; RRID:Addgene_173346)
