[The description below was written by a language model from this plasmid's Addgene catalogue record and pLannotate feature annotations shown in this document.]
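Description:
RVD-GC3 is a small (about 2.6 kb) bacterial module plasmid from a library used for one-step assembly of custom TALE repeat arrays, such as those needed to build DdCBE mitochondrial base editors or other TALE-based proteins. It is built on a "TetR T vector" backbone, a TA-cloning plasmid. According to the depositor, the insert sits in the TA site. The plasmid is maintained in E. coli at high copy through a ColE1/pUC-type origin. Selection uses tetracycline, conferred by a TcR efflux pump gene driven by its native tet promoter. The feature table also detects a T7 promoter, a short fragment of a kanamycin resistance gene and a short RSF origin fragment. The two fragments look like non-functional remnants of backbone construction, and kanamycin is not listed as a selection.

The payload is a synthetic dimer of two TALE repeats carrying the repeat-variable diresidues NN and HD, designated for position 3 of an assembled array. In the standard TALE code, NN recognises guanine (and, less strongly, adenine) and HD recognises cytosine, which matches the "GC" in the plasmid name. The "3" marks the slot this dimer occupies, so position-specific modules can be joined in a defined order to spell out a chosen DNA target sequence. The automated annotation does not label the repeat insert itself. It presumably lies in the unannotated region of the sequence, but its exact coordinates and the flanking sites used for assembly are not stated in the record. The plasmid has no expression cassette for eukaryotic cells. It serves only as a cloning intermediate that donates its repeat dimer to a receiving TALE or DdCBE vector.
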