Features (pLannotate 1.2.2; 6 found; start..end, strand, type, name):
    558..576     +  promoter       T7 promoter: promoter for bacteriophage T7 RNA polymerase
    579..653     -  CDS            KanR (fragment): aminoglycoside phosphotransferase; aphA-3; confers resistance to kanamycin
    751..1941    -  CDS            TcR: tetracycline efflux protein; tet; confers resistance to tetracycline
   1989..2017    -  promoter       tet promoter: E. coli promoter for tetracycline efflux protein gene
   2033..2072    +  rep_origin     RSF ori (fragment): Plasmids containing the RSF 1030 origin of replication can be propagated in E. coli cells that contain additional plasmids with compatible origins.
   2144..130     -  rep_origin     ori (across the origin): high-copy-number ColE1/pMB1/pBR322/pUC origin of replication
>Addgene plasmid #173346 | RVD-GC3 | addgene full sequence | sequence record 360892 | Addgene NGS Result
CGCTCTGCTGAAGCCAGTTACCTTCGGAAAAAGAGTTGGTAGCTCTTGATCCGGCAAACAAACCACCGCT
GGTAGCGGTGGTTTTTTTGTTTGCAAGCAGCAGATTACGCGCAGAAAAAAAGGATCTCAAGAAGATCCTT
TGATCTTTTCTACGGGGTCTGACGCTCAGTGGAACGACGCGTAACTCACGTTAAGGGATTTTGGTCATGG
GTGGCTCGACCAGATATGGTCTCGTGGTAGCGATTGCTAGTAACAATGGTGGCAAACAGGCTCTTGAAAC
CGTACAGCGCCTACTGCCAGTTCTCTGTCAAGCCCACGGTCTGACTCCGGAGCAAGTTGTAGCGATTGCT
AGTCATGACGGTGGCAAACAGGCTCTTGAAACCGTCCAACGCCTTCTACCAGTTCTCTGTCAAGCCCACG
GACTAACCCCAGCGCAAGTTGTAGTGAGACCAGCTTTGGTCTAGAGGAGGCATGATGATATATTTTTATC
TTGTGCAATGTAACATCAGAGATTTTGAGACACGGGCCAGAGCTGCCAGGAAACAGCTATGACCATGTAA
TACGACTCACTATAGGGGATATTTTATTTTCTCCCAATCAGGCTTGATCCCCAGTAAGTCAAAAAATAGC
TCGACATACTGTTCTTCCCCGATCAAGGGTTGGTTTGCGCATTCACAGTTCTCCGCAAGAATTGATTGGC
TCCAATTCTTGGAGTGGTGAATCCGTTAGCGAGGTGCCGCCGGCTTCCATTCAGGTCGAGGTGGCCCGGC
TCCATGCACCGCGACGCAACGCGGGGAGGCAGACAAGGTATAGGGCGGCGCCTACAATCCATGCCAACCC
GTTCCATGTGCTCGCCGAGGCGGCATAAATCGCCGTGACGATCAGCGGTCCAATGATCGAAGTTAGGCTG
GTAAGAGCCGCGAGCGATCCTTGAAGCTGTCCCTGATGGTCGTCATCTACCTGCCTGGACAGCATGGCCT
GCAACGCGGGCATCCCGATGCCGCCGGAAGCGAGAAGAATCATAATGGGGAAGGCCATCCAGCCTCGCGT
CGCGAACGCCAGCAAGACGTAGCCCAGCGCGTCGGCCGCCATGCCGGCGATAATGGCCTGCTTCTCGCCG
AAACGTTTGGTGGCGGGACCAGTGACGAAGGCTTGAGCGAGGGCGTGCAAGATTCCGAATACCGCAAGCG
ACAGGCCGATCATCGTCGCGCTCCAGCGAAAGCGGTCCTCGCCGAAAATGACCCAGAGCGCTGCCGGCAC
CTGTCCTACGAGTTGCATGATAAAGAAGACAGTCATAAGTGCGGCGACGATAGTCATGCCCCGCGCCCAC
CGGAAGGAGCTGACTGGGTTGAAGGCTCTCAAGGGCATGGGTCGGCGCTCTCCCTTATGCGACTCCTGCA
TTAGGAAGCAGCCCAGTAGTAGGTTGAGGCCGTTGAGCACCGCCGCCGCAAGGAATGGTGCATGTAAGGA
GATGGCGCCCAACAGTCCCCCGGCCACGGGGCCTGCCACCATACCCACGCCGAAACAAGCGCTCATGAGC
CCGAAGTGGCGAGCCCGATCTTCCCCATCGGTGATGTCGGCGATATAGGCGCCAGCAACCGCACCTGTGG
CGCCGGTGATGCCGGCCACGATGCGTCCGGCGTAGAGAATCCACAGGACGGGTGTGGTCGCCATGATCGC
GTAGTCGATAGTGGCTCCAAGTAGCGAAGCGAGCAGGACTGGGCGGCGGCCAAAGCGGTCGGACAGTGCT
CCGAGAACGGGTGCGCATAGAAATTGCATCAACGCATATAGCGCTAGCAGCACGCCATAGTGACTGGCGA
TGCTGTCGGAATGGACGATATCCCGCAAGAGGCCCGGCAGTACCGGCATAACCAAGCCTATGCCTACAGC
ATCCAGGGTGACGGTGCCGAGGATGACGATGAGCGCATTGTTAGATTTCATACACGGTGCCTGACTGCGT
TAGCAATTTAACTGTGATAAACTACCGCATTAAAGCTAATCGATGATAAGCTGTCAAACATGAGAATTAA
TTCATGTTCTTTCCTGCGTTATCCCCTGATTCTGTGGATAACGCAGGAAAGAACATGTGAGCAAAAGGCC
AGCAAAAGGCCAGGAACCGTAAAAAGGCCGCGTTGCTGGCGTTTTTCCATAGGCTCCGCCCCCCTGACGA
GCATCACAAAAATCGACGCTCAAGTCAGAGGTGGCGAAACCCGACAGGACTATAAAGATACCAGGCGTTT
CCCCCTGGAAGCTCCCTCGTGCGCTCTCCTGTTCCGACCCTGCCGCTTACCGGATACCTGTCCGCCTTTC
TCCCTTCGGGAAGCGTGGCGCTTTCTCATAGCTCACGCTGTAGGTATCTCAGTTCGGTGTAGGTCGTTCG
CTCCAAGCTGGGCTGTGTGCACGAACCCCCCGTTCAGCCCGACCGCTGCGCCTTATCCGGTAACTATCGT
CTTGAGTCCAACCCGGTAAGACACGACTTATCGCCACTGGCAGCAGCCACTGGTAACAGGATTAGCAGAG
CGAGGTATGTAGGCGGTGCTACAGAGTTCTTGAAGTGGTGGCCTAACTACGGCTACACTAGAAGAACAGT
ATTTGGTATCTG
