>Addgene plasmid #173346 | RVD-GC3 | depositor partial sequence | sequence record 336301 | RVD flanked by two Bsa I sites
GGTCTCGTGGTAGCGATTGCTAGTAACAATGGTGGCAAACAGGCTCTTGAAACCGTACAGCGCCTACTGC
CAGTTCTCTGTCAAGCCCACGGTCTGACTCCGGAGCAAGTTGTAGCGATTGCTAGTCATGACGGTGGCAA
ACAGGCTCTTGAAACCGTCCAACGCCTTCTACCAGTTCTCTGTCAAGCCCACGGACTAACCCCAGCGCAA
GTTGTAGTGAGACC
